Addgene plasmid #71307: pTRIPZ-hDDX5/17
Purpose: Inducible shRNA knockdown of both human DDX5 and DDX17 genes
Depositing lab: Allan Brasier. Depositing organization: University of Texas Medical Branch at Galveston. Publication: Systematic Determination of Human Cyclin Dependent Kinase (CDK)-9 Interactome Identifies Novel Functions in RNA Splicing Mediated by the DEAD Box (DDX)-5/17 RNA Helicases. Yang J, Zhao Y, Kalita M, Li X, Jamaluddin M, Tian B, Edeh CB, Wiktorowicz JE, Kudlicki A, Brasier AR. Mol Cell Proteomics. 2015 Oct;14(10):2701-21. doi: 10.1074/mcp.M115.049221. Epub 2015 Jul 24. PubMed 26209609.
Backbone
  Vector backbone: pTRIPZ
  Backbone manufacturer: GE - Dharmacon
  Backbone size w/o insert (bp): 13362
  Total vector size (bp): 13406
  Vector type: Mammalian Expression, Lentiviral, RNAi
  Selectable markers: Puromycin, Zeocin
Growth in bacteria
  Bacterial resistance: Ampicillin, 100 μg/mL
  Growth temperature: 37°C
  Growth strain: NEB Stable
  Copy number: Unknown
Gene/Insert
  Gene/Insert name: DDX5/17 shRNA
  gRNA/shRNA sequence: AGGGCTAGATGTGGAAGATGT
  Species: H. sapiens (human)
  GenBank ID: NM_004396 NM_001098504, NM_006386
  Entrez Gene: DDX17 (a.k.a. P72, RH70)
  Promoter: TetO
  Cloning method: Restriction Enzyme; 5′ cloning site XhoI (not destroyed); 3′ cloning site EcoRI (not destroyed)
  Sequencing primers: 5′ 5’-GGAAAGAATCAAGGAGG-3’; 3′ 5'-TCTGACGTGGCAGCGCTCGCC-3'
Terms and licenses: Academic/Nonprofit Terms; Industry Terms: Not Available to Industry
How to cite: pTRIPZ-hDDX5/17 was a gift from Allan Brasier (Addgene plasmid # 71307 ; http://n2t.net/addgene:71307 ; RRID:Addgene_71307)
