[The description below was written by a language model from this plasmid's Addgene catalogue record and pLannotate feature annotations shown in this document.]
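Description:
pTRIPZ-hDDX5/17 is a doxycycline-inducible lentiviral shRNA vector built on the commercial pTRIPZ backbone and designed to knock down the human RNA helicases DDX5 and DDX17 with a single hairpin. The shRNA was cloned between retained XhoI and EcoRI sites. In the annotated sequence this corresponds to the gap between the 5' and 3' miR-30a flanking regions, so the hairpin is processed as a microRNA-like precursor. The plasmid is propagated in E. coli through a high-copy ColE1/pUC-type origin with ampicillin selection. An f1 origin and an EM7-driven bleomycin/Zeocin resistance gene are also present.

The lentiviral portion comprises a truncated HIV-1 5' LTR, the Ψ packaging signal, RRE, cPPT/CTS, WPRE and a self-inactivating ΔU3 3' LTR, which allow packaging and integration into mammalian cells without LTR-driven transcription afterwards. A Tet-responsive (TRE/TetO) promoter drives a single transcript encoding TurboRFP followed by the miR-30-embedded shRNA, so red fluorescence reports induction of the hairpin. Downstream, the human UbC promoter constitutively expresses rtTA3, which is flanked by loxP511 sites, and an EMCV IRES links it to puromycin resistance. This makes the system all-in-one: transduced cells are selected with puromycin, and adding doxycycline activates rtTA3 to switch on the shRNA.

Outside the LTRs the annotation also detects an SV40 promoter upstream of a hygromycin resistance fragment, although hygromycin is not among the catalogue's listed markers. The sequence record is 13,341 nt, slightly shorter than the catalogued total size of 13,406 bp. The record links the construct to work on the CDK9 interactome and DDX5/17 function in RNA splicing.
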