Features (pLannotate 1.2.2; 37 found; start..end, strand, type, name):
    377..634     +  LTR            5' LTR (truncated): truncated 5' long terminal repeat (LTR) from HIV-1
    681..806     +  misc_feature   HIV-1 Ψ: packaging signal of human immunodeficiency virus type 1
    790..1128    +  CDS            HIV-1 gag (fragment): gag protein from human immunodeficiency virus 1; gag
   1303..1536    +  misc_feature   RRE: The Rev response element (RRE) of HIV-1 allows for Rev-dependent mRNA export from the nucleus to the cytoplasm.
   1913..2013    +  CDS            Rev (fragment): human immunodeficiency virus 1 (HIV-1) Rev protein; rev; enhances nuclear export of unspliced and incompletely spliced viral mRNAs
   2063..2180    +  misc_feature   cPPT/CTS: central polypurine tract and central termination sequence of HIV-1
   2245..2619    -  CDS            BleoR: antibiotic-binding protein; Sh ble from Streptoalloteichus hindustanus; confers resistance to bleomycin, phleomycin, and Zeocin™
   2639..2686    -  promoter       EM7 promoter: synthetic bacterial promoter&nbsp
   2713..2991    +  promoter       tight TRE promoter (fragment): Tet-responsive promoter PTight, consisting of seven tet operator sequences followed by the minimal CMV promoter
   3005..3697    +  CDS            TurboRFP: TurboRFP is a basic (constitutively fluorescent) orange fluorescent protein published in 2007, derived from Entacmaea quadricolor. It has low acid sensitivity.
   3713..3806    +  ncRNA          5' miR-30a: sequence upstream of the 71-nt precursor of the human miR-30a microRNA (Zeng et al., 2002) miRNA
   3918..4030    +  ncRNA          3' miR-30a: sequence downstream of the 71-nt precursor of the human miR-30a microRNA (Zeng et al., 2002) miRNA
   4091..5302    +  promoter       UbC promoter: human ubiquitin C promoter
   5315..5348    +  protein_bind   loxP511: Cre-mediated recombination occurs in the 8-bp core sequence (GTATACAT). loxP511 sites are compatible with each other, but incompatible with wild-type loxP sites. Cre recombinase
   5355..6062    +  CDS            rtTA3: reverse tetracycline transactivator 3 activates expression from Tet-responsive promoters in the presence of doxycycline
   6063..6096    +  protein_bind   loxP511: Cre-mediated recombination occurs in the 8-bp core sequence (GTATACAT). loxP511 sites are compatible with each other, but incompatible with wild-type loxP sites. Cre recombinase
   6119..6691    +  misc_feature   IRES: internal ribosome entry site (IRES) of the encephalomyocarditis virus (EMCV)
   6700..7296    +  CDS            PuroR: puromycin N-acetyltransferase; pac from Streptomyces alboniger; confers resistance to puromycin
   7312..7900    +  misc_feature   WPRE: woodchuck hepatitis virus posttranscriptional regulatory element
   7917..8105    +  CDS            nef (fragment): NEF_HV1Z2 - Experimental evidence at protein level: Swiss-Prot protein existence level 1. Extracellular Nef protein targets CD4(+) T-lymphocytes for apoptosis by interacting with CXCR4 surface receptors. From Human immunodeficiency virus type 1 group M subtype D (isolate Z2/CDC-Z34) (HIV-1).
   8107..8340    +  LTR            3' LTR (ΔU3): self-inactivating 3' long terminal repeat (LTR) from HIV-1
   8447..8671    +  polyA_signal   bGH poly(A) signal: bovine growth hormone polyadenylation signal
   8675..8696    +  promoter       SV40 promoter (fragment): SV40 enhancer and early promoter
   8717..9145    +  rep_origin     f1 ori (sequence partly withheld): f1 bacteriophage origin of replication; arrow indicates direction of (+) strand synthesis
   9159..9488    +  promoter       SV40 promoter: SV40 enhancer and early promoter
   9537..10566   +  CDS            HygR (fragment): aminoglycoside phosphotransferase from E. coli; aph(4)-Ia; confers resistance to hygromycin
  10576..10701   +  CDS            ble (fragment): BLE_KLEPN - Experimental evidence at protein level: Swiss-Prot protein existence level 1. Binding protein with a strong affinity to the bleomycin family of antibiotics. Binds to CL990; an antimitotic-antibiotic compound. From Klebsiella pneumoniae.
  10696..10817   +  polyA_signal   SV40 poly(A) signal: SV40 polyadenylation signal
  10888..10910   -  protein_bind   lac operator (fragment): The lac repressor binds to the lac operator to inhibit transcription in E. coli. This inhibition can be relieved by adding lactose or isopropyl-β-D-thiogalactopyranoside (IPTG). lac repressor encoded by lacI
  10914..10944   -  promoter       lac promoter: promoter for the E. coli lac operon
  10959..10980   -  protein_bind   CAP binding site: CAP binding activates transcription in the presence of cAMP. E. coli catabolite activator protein
  10993..11085   -  CDS            lacI (fragment): lac repressor; lacI; The lac repressor binds to the lac operator to inhibit transcription in E. coli. This inhibition can be relieved by adding lactose or isopropyl-β-D-thiogalactopyranoside (IPTG).
  11268..11856   -  rep_origin     ori: high-copy-number ColE1/pMB1/pBR322/pUC origin of replication
  12027..12887   -  CDS            AmpR: β-lactamase; bla; confers resistance to ampicillin, carbenicillin, and related antibiotics
  12888..12992   -  promoter       AmpR promoter: bla
  13040..13174   +  polyA_signal   SV40 poly(A) signal: SV40 polyadenylation signal
  13341..329     +  CDS            nef (fragment) (across the origin): NEF_HV1BR - Experimental evidence at protein level: Swiss-Prot protein existence level 1. Extracellular Nef protein targets CD4(+) T-lymphocytes for apoptosis by interacting with CXCR4 surface receptors (PubMed:14990729). From Human immunodeficiency virus type 1 group M subtype B (isolate BRU/LAI) (HIV-1).
>Addgene plasmid #71307 | pTRIPZ-hDDX5/17 | depositor full sequence | sequence record 133321 | Full plasmid sequence
TGGAAGGGCTAATTCACTCCCAAAGAAGACAAGATATCCTTGATCTGTGGATCTACCACACACAAGGCTA
CTTCCCTGATTAGCAGAACTACACACCAGGGCCAGGGGTCAGATATCCACTGACCTTTGGATGGTGCTAC
AAGCTAGTACCAGTTGAGCCAGATAAGGTAGAAGAGGCCAATAAAGGAGAGAACACCAGCTTGTTACACC
CTGTGAGCCTGCATGGGATGGATGACCCGGAGAGAGAAGTGTTAGAGTGGAGGTTTGACAGCCGCCTAGC
ATTTCATCACGTGGCCCGAGAGCTGCATCCGGAGTACTTCAAGAACTGCTGATATCGAGCTTGCTACAAG
GGACTTTCCGCTGGGGACTTTCCAGGGAGGCGTGGCCTGGGCGGGACTGGGGAGTGGCGAGCCCTCAGAT
CCTGCATATAAGCAGCTGCTTTTTGCCTGTACTGGGTCTCTCTGGTTAGACCAGATCTGAGCCTGGGAGC
TCTCTGGCTAACTAGGGAACCCACTGCTTAAGCCTCAATAAAGCTTGCCTTGAGTGCTTCAAGTAGTGTG
TGCCCGTCTGTTGTGTGACTCTGGTAACTAGAGATCCCTCAGACCCTTTTAGTCAGTGTGGAAAATCTCT
AGCAGTGGCGCCCGAACAGGGACTTGAAAGCGAAAGGGAAACCAGAGGAGCTCTCTCGACGCAGGACTCG
GCTTGCTGAAGCGCGCACGGCAAGAGGCGAGGGGCGGCGACTGGTGAGTACGCCAAAAATTTTGACTAGC
GGAGGCTAGAAGGAGAGAGATGGGTGCGAGAGCGTCAGTATTAAGCGGGGGAGAATTAGATCGCGATGGG
AAAAAATTCGGTTAAGGCCAGGGGGAAAGAAAAAATATAAATTAAAACATATAGTATGGGCAAGCAGGGA
GCTAGAACGATTCGCAGTTAATCCTGGCCTGTTAGAAACATCAGAAGGCTGTAGACAAATACTGGGACAG
CTACAACCATCCCTTCAGACAGGATCAGAAGAACTTAGATCATTATATAATACAGTAGCAACCCTCTATT
GTGTGCATCAAAGGATAGAGATAAAAGACACCAAGGAAGCTTTAGACAAGATAGAGGAAGAGCAAAACAA
AAGTAAGACCACCGCACAGCAAGCGGCCGGCCGCTGATCTTCAGACCTGGAGGAGGAGATATGAGGGACA
ATTGGAGAAGTGAATTATATAAATATAAAGTAGTAAAAATTGAACCATTAGGAGTAGCACCCACCAAGGC
AAAGAGAAGAGTGGTGCAGAGAGAAAAAAGAGCAGTGGGAATAGGAGCTTTGTTCCTTGGGTTCTTGGGA
GCAGCAGGAAGCACTATGGGCGCAGCGTCAATGACGCTGACGGTACAGGCCAGACAATTATTGTCTGGTA
TAGTGCAGCAGCAGAACAATTTGCTGAGGGCTATTGAGGCGCAACAGCATCTGTTGCAACTCACAGTCTG
GGGCATCAAGCAGCTCCAGGCAAGAATCCTGGCTGTGGAAAGATACCTAAAGGATCAACAGCTCCTGGGG
ATTTGGGGTTGCTCTGGAAAACTCATTTGCACCACTGCTGTGCCTTGGAATGCTAGTTGGAGTAATAAAT
CTCTGGAACAGATTTGGAATCACACGACCTGGATGGAGTGGGACAGAGAAATTAACAATTACACAAGCTT
AATACACTCCTTAATTGAAGAATCGCAAAACCAGCAAGAAAAGAATGAACAAGAATTATTGGAATTAGAT
AAATGGGCAAGTTTGTGGAATTGGTTTAACATAACAAATTGGCTGTGGTATATAAAATTATTCATAATGA
TAGTAGGAGGCTTGGTAGGTTTAAGAATAGTTTTTGCTGTACTTTCTATAGTGAATAGAGTTAGGCAGGG
ATATTCACCATTATCGTTTCAGACCCACCTCCCAACCCCGAGGGGACCCGACAGGCCCGAAGGAATAGAA
GAAGAAGGTGGAGAGAGAGACAGAGACAGATCCATTCGATTAGTGAACGGATCGGCACTGCGTGCGCCAA
TTCTGCAGACAAATGGCAGTATTCATCCACAATTTTAAAAGAAAAGGGGGGATTGGGGGGTACAGTGCAG
GGGAAAGAATAGTAGACATAATAGCAACAGACATACAAACTAAAGAATTACAAAAACAAATTACAAAAAT
TCAAAATTTTCGGGTTTATTACAGGGACAGCAGAGATCCAGTTTGGTTAGTACCGGGCCCGCTCTAGTCC
GGAATCAGTCCTGCTCCTCGGCCACGAAGTGCACGCAGTTGCCGGCCGGGTCGCGCAGGGCGAACTCCCG
CCCCCACGGCTGCTCGCCGATCTCGGTCATGGCCGGCCCGGAGGCGTCCCGGAAGTTCGTGGACACGACC
TCCGACCACTCGGCGTACAGCTCGTCCAGGCCGCGCACCCACACCCAGGCCAGGGTGTTGTCCGGCACCA
CCTGGTCCTGGACCGCGCTGATGAACAGGGTCACGTCGTCCCGGACCACACCGGCGAAGTCGTCCTCCAC
GAAGTCCCGGGAGAACCCGAGCCGGTCGGTCCAGAACTCGACCGCTCCGGCGACGTCGCGCGCGGTGAGC
ACCGGAACGGCACTGGTCAACTTGGCCATGGTGGCCCTCCTATAGTGAGTCGTATTATACTATGCCGATA
TACTATGCCGATGATTAATTGTCAACACGTGCTGCAGGTCCGAGGTTCTAGACGAGTTTACTCCCTATCA
GTGATAGAGAACGATGTCGAGTTTACTCCCTATCAGTGATAGAGAACGTATGTCGAGTTTACTCCCTATC
AGTGATAGAGAACGTATGTCGAGTTTACTCCCTATCAGTGATAGAGAACGTATGTCGAGTTTATCCCTAT
CAGTGATAGAGAACGTATGTCGAGTTTACTCCCTATCAGTGATAGAGAACGTATGTCGAGGTAGGCGTGT
ACGGTGGGAGGCCTATATAAGCAGAGCTCGTTTAGTGAACCGTCAGATCGCACCGGTCGCCACCATGAGC
GAGCTGATCAAGGAGAACATGCACATGAAGCTGTACATGGAGGGCACCGTGAACAACCACCACTTCAAGT
GCACATCCGAGGGCGAAGGCAAGCCCTACGAGGGCACCCAGACCATGAAGATCAAGGTGGTCGAGGGCGG
CCCTCTCCCCTTCGCCTTCGACATCCTGGCTACCAGCTTCATGTACGGCAGCAAAGCCTTCATCAACCAC
ACCCAGGGCATCCCCGACTTCTTTAAGCAGTCCTTCCCTGAGGGCTTCACATGGGAGAGAATCACCACAT
ACGAAGACGGGGGCGTGCTGACCGCTACCCAGGACACCAGCTTCCAGAACGGCTGCATCATCTACAACGT
CAAGATCAACGGGGTGAACTTCCCATCCAACGGCCCTGTGATGCAGAAGAAAACACGCGGCTGGGAGGCC
AACACCGAGATGCTGTACCCCGCTGACGGCGGCCTGAGAGGCCACAGCCAGATGGCCCTGAAGCTCGTGG
GCGGGGGCTACCTGCACTGCTCCTTCAAGACCACATACAGATCCAAGAAACCCGCTAAGAACCTCAAGAT
GCCCGGCTTCCACTTCGTGGACCACAGACTGGAAAGAATCAAGGAGGCCGACAAAGAGACCTACGTCGAG
CAGCACGAGATGGCTGTGGCCAAGTACTGCGACCTCCCTAGCAAACTGGGGCACAGATAATCGATAGTTT
GTTTGAATGAGGCTTCAGTACTTTACAGAATCGTTGCCTGCACATCTTGGAAACACTTGCTGGGATTACT
TCTTCAGGTTAACCCAACAGAAGGCTCGAGAAGGTATATTGCTGTTGACAGTGAGCGAAGGGCTAGATGT
GGAAGATGTTAGTGAAGCCACAGATGTAACATCTTCCACATCTAGCCCTCTGCCTACTGCCTCGGAATTC
AAGGGGCTACTTTAGGAGCAATTATCTTGTTTACTAAAACTGAATACCTTGCTATCTCTTTGATACATTT
TTACAAAGCTGAATTAAAATGGTATAAATTAAATCACTTTTTTGGCCGGCCGAGCGTGGTGACTATCTCG
GTTAGCCCTAGGATCGACGCGGACACGCGTGGCCTCCGCGCCGGGTTTTGGCGCCTCCCGCGGGCGCCCC
CCTCCTCACGGCGAGCGCTGCCACGTCAGACGAAGGGCGCAGCGAGCGTCCTGATCCTTCCGCCCGGACG
CTCAGGACAGCGGCCCGCTGCTCATAAGACTCGGCCTTAGAACCCCAGTATCAGCAGAAGGACATTTTAG
GACGGGACTTGGGTGACTCTAGGGCACTGGTTTTCTTTCCAGAGAGCGGAACAGGCGAGGAAAAGTAGTC
CCTTCTCGGCGATTCTGCGGAGGGATCTCCGTGGGGCGGTGAACGCCGATGATTATATAAGGACGCGCCG
GGTGTGGCACAGCTAGTTCCGTCGCAGCCGGGATTTGGGTCGCGGTTCTTGTTTGTGGATCGCTGTGATC
GTCACTTGGTGAGTAGCGGGCTGCTGGGCTGGCCGGGGCTTTCGTGGCCGCCGGGCCGCTCGGTGGGACG
GAAGCGTGTGGAGAGACCGCCAAGGGCTGTAGTCTGGGTCCGCGAGCAAGGTTGCCCTGAACTGGGGGTT
GGGGGGAGCGCAGCAAAATGGCGGCTGTTCCCGAGTCTTGAATGGAAGACGCTTGTGAGGCGGGCTGTGA
GGTCGTTGAAACAAGGTGGGGGGCATGGTGGGCGGCAAGAACCCAAGGTCTTGAGGCCTTCGCTAATGCG
GGAAAGCTCTTATTCGGGTGAGATGGGCTGGGGCACCATCTGGGGACCCTGACGTGAAGTTTGTCACTGA
CTGGAGAACTCGGTTTGTCGTCTGTTGCGGGGGCGGCAGTTATGGCGGTGCCGTTGGGCAGTGCACCCGT
ACCTTTGGGAGCGCGCGCCCTCGTCGTGTCGTGACGTCACCCGTTCTGTTGGCTTATAATGCAGGGTGGG
GCCACCTGCCGGTAGGTGTGCGGTAGGCTTTTCTCCGTCGCAGGACGCAGGGTTCGGGCCTAGGGTAGGC
TCTCCTGAATCGACAGGCGCCGGACCTCTGGTGAGGGGAGGGATAAGTGAGGCGTCAGTTTCTTTGGTCG
GTTTTATGTACCTATCTTCTTAAGTAGCTGAAGCTCCGGTTTTGAACTATGCGCTCGGGGTTGGCGAGTG
TGTTTTGTGAAGTTTTTTAGGCACCTTTTGAAATGTAATCATTTGGGTCAATATGTAATTTTCAGTGTTA
GACTAGTAAATTGTCCGCTAAATTCTGGCCGTTTTTGGCTTTTTTGTTAGACGCTAGCGGATCCATAACT
TCGTATAGTATACATTATACGAAGTTATGCCACCATGTCTAGGCTGGACAAGAGCAAAGTCATAAACGGA
GCTCTGGAATTACTCAATGGTGTCGGTATCGAAGGCCTGACGACAAGGAAACTCGCTCAAAAGCTGGGAG
TTGAGCAGCCTACCCTGTACTGGCACGTGAAGAACAAGCGGGCCCTGCTCGATGCCCTGCCAATCGAGAT
GCTGGACAGGCATCATACCCACTTCTGCCCCCTGGAAGGCGAGTCATGGCAAGACTTTCTGCGGAACAAC
GCCAAGTCATACCGCTGTGCTCTCCTCTCACATCGCGACGGGGCTAAAGTGCATCTCGGCACCCGCCCAA
CAGAGAAACAGTACGAAACCCTGGAAAATCAGCTCGCGTTCCTGTGTCAGCAAGGCTTCTCCCTGGAGAA
CGCACTGTACGCTCTGTCCGCCGTGGGCCACTTTACACTGGGCTGCGTATTGGAGGAACAGGAGCATCAA
GTAGCAAAAGAGGAAAGAGAGACACCTACCACCGATTCTATGCCCCCACTTCTGAGACAAGCAATTGAGC
TGTTCGACCGGCAGGGAGCCGAACCTGCCTTCCTTTTCGGCCTGGAACTAATCATATGTGGCCTGGAGAA
ACAGCTAAAGTGCGAAAGCGGCGGGCCGACCGACGCCCTTGACGATTTTGACTTAGACATGCTCCCAGCC
GATGCCCTTGACGATTTTGACCTTGACATGCTCCCCGGGTAAATAACTTCGTATAGTATACATTATACGA
AGTTATGGATCCGCGGCCGCAAATTCCGCCCCTCTCCCTCCCCCCCCCCTAACGTTACTGGCCGAAGCCG
CTTGGAATAAGGCCGGTGTGCGTTTGTCTATATGTTATTTTCCACCATATTGCCGTCTTTTGGCAATGTG
AGGGCCCGGAAACCTGGCCCTGTCTTCTTGACGAGCATTCCTAGGGGTCTTTCCCCTCTCGCCAAAGGAA
TGCAAGGTCTGTTGAATGTCGTGAAGGAAGCAGTTCCTCTGGAAGCTTCTTGAAGACAAACAACGTCTGT
AGCGACCCTTTGCAGGCAGCGGAACCCCCCACCTGGCGACAGGTGCCTCTGCGGCCAAAAGCCACGTGTA
TAAGATACACCTGCAAAGGCGGCACAACCCCAGTGCCACGTTGTGAGTTGGATAGTTGTGGAAAGAGTCA
AATGGCTCTCCTCAAGCGTATTCAACAAGGGGCTGAAGGATGCCCAGAAGGTACCCCATTGTATGGGATC
TGATCTGGGGCCTCGGTGCACATGCTTTACATGTGTTTAGTCGAGGTTAAAAAAACGTCTAGGCCCCCCG
AACCACGGGGACGTGGTTTTCCTTTGAAAAACACGATAATACCATGGCCACCGAGTACAAGCCCACGGTG
CGCCTCGCCACCCGCGACGACGTCCCCCGGGCCGTACGCACCCTCGCCGCCGCGTTCGCCGACTACCCCG
CCACGCGCCACACCGTCGACCCGGACCGCCACATCGAGCGGGTCACCGAGCTGCAAGAACTCTTCCTCAC
GCGCGTCGGGCTCGACATCGGCAAGGTGTGGGTCGCGGACGACGGCGCCGCGGTGGCGGTCTGGACCACG
CCGGAGAGCGTCGAAGCGGGGGCGGTGTTCGCCGAGATCGGCTCGCGCATGGCCGAGTTGAGCGGTTCCC
GGCTGGCCGCGCAGCAACAGATGGAAGGCCTCCTGGCGCCGCACCGGCCCAAGGAGCCCGCGTGGTTCCT
GGCCACCGTCGGCGTCTCGCCCGACCACCAGGGCAAGGGTCTGGGCAGCGCCGTCGTGCTCCCCGGAGTG
GAGGCGGCCGAGCGCGCTGGGGTGCCCGCCTTCCTGGAGACCTCCGCGCCCCGCAACCTCCCCTTCTACG
AGCGGCTCGGCTTCACCGTCACCGCCGACGTCGAGGTGCCCGAAGGACCGCGCACCTGGTGCATGACCCG
CAAGCCCGGTGCCTGAGTTCGCGTCTGGAACAATCAACCTCTGGATTACAAAATTTGTGAAAGATTGACT
GGTATTCTTAACTATGTTGCTCCTTTTACGCTATGTGGATACGCTGCTTTAATGCCTTTGTATCATGCTA
TTGCTTCCCGTATGGCTTTCATTTTCTCCTCCTTGTATAAATCCTGGTTGCTGTCTCTTTATGAGGAGTT
GTGGCCCGTTGTCAGGCAACGTGGCGTGGTGTGCACTGTGTTTGCTGACGCAACCCCCACTGGTTGGGGC
ATTGCCACCACCTGTCAGCTCCTTTCCGGGACTTTCGCTTTCCCCCTCCCTATTGCCACGGCGGAACTCA
TCGCCGCCTGCCTTGCCCGCTGCTGGACAGGGGCTCGGCTGTTGGGCACTGACAATTCCGTGGTGTTGTC
GGGGAAGCTGACGTCCTTTCCATGGCTGCTCGCCTGTGTTGCCACCTGGATTCTGCGCGGGACGTCCTTC
TGCTACGTCCCTTCGGCCCTCAATCCAGCGGACCTTCCTTCCCGCGGCCTGCTGCCGGCTCTGCGGCCTC
TTCCGCGTCTTCGCCTTCGCCCTCAGACGAGTCGGATCTCCCTTTGGGCCGCCTCCCCGCCTGGAATTAA
TTCTGCAGTCGAGACCTAGAAAAACATGGAGCAATCACAAGTAGCAATACAGCAGCTACCAATGCTGATT
GTGCCTGGCTAGAAGCACAAGAGGAGGAGGAGGTGGGTTTTCCAGTCACACCTCAGGTACCTTTAAGACC
AATGACTTACAAGGCAGCTGTAGATCTTAGCCACTTTTTAAAAGAAAAGAGGGGACTGGAAGGGCTAATT
CACTCCCAACGAAGACAAGATCTGCTTTTTGCTTGTACTGGGTCTCTCTGGTTAGACCAGATCTGAGCCT
GGGAGCTCTCTGGCTAACTAGGGAACCCACTGCTTAAGCCTCAATAAAGCTTGCCTTGAGTGCTTCAAGT
AGTGTGTGCCCGTCTGTTGTGTGACTCTGGTAACTAGAGATCCCTCAGACCCTTTTAGTCAGTGTGGAAA
ATCTCTAGCAGTAGTAGTTCATGTCATCTTATTATTCAGTATTTATAACTTGCAAAGAAATGAATATCAG
AGAGTGAGAGGCCTTGACATTGTTTAAACCCGCTGATCAGCCTCGACTGTGCCTTCTAGTTGCCAGCCAT
CTGTTGTTTGCCCCTCCCCCGTGCCTTCCTTGACCCTGGAAGGTGCCACTCCCACTGTCCTTTCCTAATA
AAATGAGGAAATTGCATCGCATTGTCTGAGTAGGTGTCATTCTATTCTGGGGGGTGGGGTGGGGCAGGAC
AGCAAGGGGGAGGATTGGGAAGACAATAGCAGGCATGCTGGGGATGCGGTGGGCTCTATGGCTTCTGAGG
CGGAAAGAACCAGCTGGGGCTCTAGGGGGTATCCCC
[124 nt withheld, positions 8717-8840]
C
[91 nt withheld, positions 8842-8932]
A
[49 nt withheld, positions 8934-8982]
CCTTTGACGTTGGAGTCCACGTTCTTT
[37 nt withheld, positions 9010-9046]
ACCCTATCTCGGTCTATTCTTTTGATTTATAAGGGATTTTGCCGATTTCGGCCTATTGGTTAAAAAATGA
GCTGATTTAACAAAAATTTAACGCGAATTAATTCTGTGGAATGTGTGTCAGTTAGGGTGTGGAAAGTCCC
CAGGCTCCCCAGCAGGCAGAAGTATGCAAAGCATGCATCTCAATTAGTCAGCAACCAGGTGTGGAAAGTC
CCCAGGCTCCCCAGCAGGCAGAAGTATGCAAAGCATGCATCTCAATTAGTCAGCAACCATAGTCCCGCCC
CTAACTCCGCCCATCCCGCCCCTAACTCCGCCCAGTTCCGCCCATTCTCCGCCCCATGGCTGACTAATTT
TTTTTATTTATGCAGAGGCCGAGGCCGCCTCTGCCTCTGAGCTATTCCAGAAGTAGTGAGGAGGCTTTTT
TGGAGGCCTAGGCTTTTGCAAAAAGCTCCCGGGAGCTTGTATATCCATTTTCGGATCTGATCAGCACGTG
ATGAAAAAGCCTGAACTCACCGCGACGTCTGTCGAGAAGTTTCTGATCGAAAAGTTCGACAGCGTCTCCG
ACCTGATGCAGCTCTCGGAGGGCGAAGAATCTCGTGCTTTCAGCTTCGATGTAGGAGGGCGTGGATATGT
CCTGCGGGTAAATAGCTGCGCCGATGGTTTCTACAAAGATCGTTATGTTTATCGGCACTTTGCATCGGCC
GCGCTCCCGATTCCGGAAGTGCTTGACATTGGGGAATTAATTCAGCGAGAGCCTGACCTATTGCATCTCC
CGCCGTGCACAGGGTGTCACGTTGCAAGACCTGCCTGAAACCGAACTGCCCGCTGTTCTGCAGCCGGTCG
CGGAGGCCATGGATGCGATCGCTGCGGCCGATCTTAGCCAGACGAGCGGGTTCGGCCCATTCGGACCGCA
AGGAATCGGTCAATACACTACATGGCGTGATTTCATATGCGCGATTGCTGATCCCCATGTGTATCACTGG
CAAACTGTGATGGACGACACCGTCAGTGCGTCCGTCGCGCAGGCTCTCGATGAGCTGATGCTTTGGGCCG
AGGACTGCCCCGAAGTCCGGCACCTCGTGCACGCGGATTTCGGCTCCAACAATGTCCTGACGGACAATGG
CCGCATAACAGCGGTCATTGACTGGAGCGAGGCGATGTTCGGGGATTCCCAATACGAGGTCGCCAACATC
TTCTTCTGGAGGCCGTGGTTGGCTTGTATGGAGCAGCAGACGCGCTACTTCGAGCGGAGGCATCCGGAGC
TTGCAGGATCGCCGCGGCTCCGGGCGTATATGCTCCGCATTGGTCTTGACCAACTCTATCAGAGCTTGGT
TGACGGCAATTTCGATGATGCAGCTTGGGCGCAGGGTCGATGCGACGCAATCGTCCGATCCGGAGCCGGG
ACTGTCGGGCGTACACAAATCGCCCGCAGAAGCGCGGCCGTCTGGACCGATGGCTGTGTAGAAGTACTCG
CCGATAGTGGAAACCGACGCCCCAGCACTCGTCCGAGGGCAAAGGAATAGCACGTGCTACGAGATTTCGA
TTCCACCGCCGCCTTCTATGAAAGGTTGGGCTTCGGAATCGTTTTCCGGGACGCCGGCTGGATGATCCTC
CAGCGCGGGGATCTCATGCTGGAGTTCTTCGCCCACCCCAACTTGTTTATTGCAGCTTATAATGGTTACA
AATAAAGCAATAGCATCACAAATTTCACAAATAAAGCATTTTTTTCACTGCATTCTAGTTGTGGTTTGTC
CAAACTCATCAATGTATCTTATCATGTCTGTATACCGTCGACCTCTAGCTAGAGCTTGGCGTAATCATGG
TCATAGCTGTTTCCTGTGTGAAATTGTTATCCGCTCACAATTCCACACAACATACGAGCCGGAAGCATAA
AGTGTAAAGCCTGGGGTGCCTAATGAGTGAGCTAACTCACATTAATTGCGTTGCGCTCACTGCCCGCTTT
CCAGTCGGGAAACCTGTCGTGCCAGCTGCATTAATGAATCGGCCAACGCGCGGGGAGAGGCGGTTTGCGT
ATTGGGCGCTCTTCCGCTTCCTCGCTCACTGACTCGCTGCGCTCGGTCGTTCGGCTGCGGCGAGCGGTAT
CAGCTCACTCAAAGGCGGTAATACGGTTATCCACAGAATCAGGGGATAACGCAGGAAAGAACATGTGAGC
AAAAGGCCAGCAAAAGGCCAGGAACCGTAAAAAGGCCGCGTTGCTGGCGTTTTTCCATAGGCTCCGCCCC
CCTGACGAGCATCACAAAAATCGACGCTCAAGTCAGAGGTGGCGAAACCCGACAGGACTATAAAGATACC
AGGCGTTTCCCCCTGGAAGCTCCCTCGTGCGCTCTCCTGTTCCGACCCTGCCGCTTACCGGATACCTGTC
CGCCTTTCTCCCTTCGGGAAGCGTGGCGCTTTCTCATAGCTCACGCTGTAGGTATCTCAGTTCGGTGTAG
GTCGTTCGCTCCAAGCTGGGCTGTGTGCACGAACCCCCCGTTCAGCCCGACCGCTGCGCCTTATCCGGTA
ACTATCGTCTTGAGTCCAACCCGGTAAGACACGACTTATCGCCACTGGCAGCAGCCACTGGTAACAGGAT
TAGCAGAGCGAGGTATGTAGGCGGTGCTACAGAGTTCTTGAAGTGGTGGCCTAACTACGGCTACACTAGA
AGAACAGTATTTGGTATCTGCGCTCTGCTGAAGCCAGTTACCTTCGGAAAAAGAGTTGGTAGCTCTTGAT
CCGGCAAACAAACCACCGCTGGTAGCGGTGGTTTTTTTGTTTGCAAGCAGCAGATTACGCGCAGAAAAAA
AGGATCTCAAGAAGATCCTTTGATCTTTTCTACGGGGTCTGACGCTCAGTGGAACGAAAACTCACGTTAA
GGGATTTTGGTCATGAGATTATCAAAAAGGATCTTCACCTAGATCCTTTTAAATTAAAAATGAAGTTTTA
AATCAATCTAAAGTATATATGAGTAAACTTGGTCTGACAGTTACCAATGCTTAATCAGTGAGGCACCTAT
CTCAGCGATCTGTCTATTTCGTTCATCCATAGTTGCCTGACTCCCCGTCGTGTAGATAACTACGATACGG
GAGGGCTTACCATCTGGCCCCAGTGCTGCAATGATACCGCGAGACCCACGCTCACCGGCTCCAGATTTAT
CAGCAATAAACCAGCCAGCCGGAAGGGCCGAGCGCAGAAGTGGTCCTGCAACTTTATCCGCCTCCATCCA
GTCTATTAATTGTTGCCGGGAAGCTAGAGTAAGTAGTTCGCCAGTTAATAGTTTGCGCAACGTTGTTGCC
ATTGCTACAGGCATCGTGGTGTCACGCTCGTCGTTTGGTATGGCTTCATTCAGCTCCGGTTCCCAACGAT
CAAGGCGAGTTACATGATCCCCCATGTTGTGCAAAAAAGCGGTTAGCTCCTTCGGTCCTCCGATCGTTGT
CAGAAGTAAGTTGGCCGCAGTGTTATCACTCATGGTTATGGCAGCACTGCATAATTCTCTTACTGTCATG
CCATCCGTAAGATGCTTTTCTGTGACTGGTGAGTACTCAACCAAGTCATTCTGAGAATAGTGTATGCGGC
GACCGAGTTGCTCTTGCCCGGCGTCAATACGGGATAATACCGCGCCACATAGCAGAACTTTAAAAGTGCT
CATCATTGGAAAACGTTCTTCGGGGCGAAAACTCTCAAGGATCTTACCGCTGTTGAGATCCAGTTCGATG
TAACCCACTCGTGCACCCAACTGATCTTCAGCATCTTTTACTTTCACCAGCGTTTCTGGGTGAGCAAAAA
CAGGAAGGCAAAATGCCGCAAAAAAGGGAATAAGGGCGACACGGAAATGTTGAATACTCATACTCTTCCT
TTTTCAATATTATTGAAGCATTTATCAGGGTTATTGTCTCATGAGCGGATACATATTTGAATGTATTTAG
AAAAATAAACAAATAGGGGTTCCGCGCACATTTCCCCGAAAAGTGCCACCTGACGTCGACGGATCGGGAG
ATCAACTTGTTTATTGCAGCTTATAATGGTTACAAATAAAGCAATAGCATCACAAATTTCACAAATAAAG
CATTTTTTTCACTGCATTCTAGTTGTGGTTTGTCCAAACTCATCAATGTATCTTATCATGTCTGGATCAA
CTGGATAACTCAAGCTAACCAAAATCATCCCAAACTTCCCACCCCATACCCTATTACCACTGCCAATTAC
CTGTGGTTTCATTTACTCTAAACCTGTGATTCCTCTGAATTATTTTCATTTTAAAGAAATTGTATTTGTT
AAATATGTACTACAAACTTAGTAGT
