>Addgene plasmid #71307 | pTRIPZ-hDDX5/17 | addgene partial sequence | sequence record 133248 | TagRFPmKate-F1 5'-AGGCCGACAAAGAGACCTAC-3'
GTACTGCGACCTCCCTAGCAAACTGGGGCACAGATAATCGATAGTTTGTTTGAATGAGGCTTCAGTACTT
TACAGAATCGTTGCCTGCACATCTTGGAAACACTTGCTGGGATTACTTCTTCAGGTTAACCCAACAGAAG
GCTCGAGAAGGTATATTGCTGTTGACAGTGAGCGAAGGGCTAGATGTGGAAGATGTTAGTGAAGCCACAG
ATGTAACATCTTCCACATCTAGCCCTCTGCCTACTGCCTCGGAATTCAAGGGGCTACTTTAGGAGCAATT
ATCTTGTTTACTAAAACTGAATACCTTGCTATCTCTTTGATACATTTTTACAAAGCTGAATTAAAATGGT
ATAAATTAAATCACTTTTTTGGCCGGCCGAGCGTGGTGACTATCTCGGTTAGCCCTAGGATCGACGCGGA
CACGCGTGGCCTCCGCGCCGGGTTTTGGCGCCTCCCGCGGGCGCCCCCCTCCTCACGGCGAGCGCTGCCA
CGTCAGACGAAGGGCGCAGCGAGCGTCCTGATCCTTCCGCCCGGACGCTCAGGACAGCGGCCCGCTGCTC
ATAAGACTCGGCCTTAGAACCCCAGTATCAGCAGAAGGACATTTTAGGACGGGACTTGGGTGACTCTAGG
GCACTGGTTTTCTTTCCAGAGAGCGGAACAGGCGAGGAAAAGTAGTCCCTTCTCGGCGATTCTGCGGAGG
GATCTCCGTGGGGCGGTGAACGCCGATGATTATATAAGGACGCGCCGGGTGTGGCACAGCTAGTTCCGTC
GCAGCCGGGATTTGGGTCGCGGTTCTTGTT
