>Addgene plasmid #71307 | pTRIPZ-hDDX5/17 | addgene partial sequence | sequence record 133249 | hUBCpro-R 5'-CTAAGGCCGAGTCTTATGAGCAG-3'
CAGGACGCTCGCTGCGCCCTTCGTCTGACGTGGCAGCGCTCGCCGTGAGGAGGGGGGCGCCCGCGGGAGG
CGCCAAAACCCGGCGCGGAGGCCACGCGTGTCCGCGTCGATCCTAGGGCTAACCGAGATAGTCACCACGC
TCGGCCGGCCAAAAAAGTGATTTAATTTATACCATTTTAATTCAGCTTTGTAAAAATGTATCAAAGAGAT
AGCAAGGTATTCAGTTTTAGTAAACAAGATAATTGCTCCTAAAGTAGCCCCTTGAATTCCGAGGCAGTAG
GCAGAGGGCTAGATGTGGAAGATGTTACATCTGTGGCTTCACTAACATCTTCCACATCTAGCCCTTCGCT
CACTGTCAACAGCAATATACCTTCTCGAGCCTTCTGTTGGGTTAACCTGAAGAAGTAATCCCAGCAAGTG
TTTCCAAGATGTGCAGGCAACGATTCTGTAAAGTACTGAAGCCTCATTCAAACAAACTATCGATTATCTG
TGCCCCAGTTTGCTAGGGAGGTCGCAGTACTTGGCCACAGCCATCTCGTGCTGCTCGACGTAGGTCTCTT
TGTCGGCCTCCTTGATTCTTTCCAGTCTGTGGTCCACGAAGTGGAAGCCGGGCATCTTGAGGTTCTTAGC
GGGTTTCTTGGATCTGTATGTGGTCTTGAAGGAGCAGTGCAGGTAGCCCCCGCCCACGAGCTTCAGGGCC
ATCTGGCTGTGGCCTCTCAGGCCGCCGTCAGCGGGGTACAGCATCTCGGTGTTGGCCTCCCAGCCGCGTG
TTTTCTTCTGCATCACAGGGCCGTTGGATGG
